Addgene plasmid #239080: pGP-AAV-syn-FLEX-Positron2-ST-WPRE
Purpose: AAV-mediated expression of positive-going voltage sensor under the Syn promoter, Cre-dependent expression; soma localization targeting sequence
Depositing lab: GENIE Project. Depositing organization: HHMI, Janelia Research Campus. Publication: Optimization of Ace2N based voltage indicators. Eric R. Schreiter, Ahmed Abdelfattah, Jeremy Hasseman, Daniel Reep, Getahun Tsegaye, Arthur Tsang, Ilya Kolb, Allan Wong, Amy Chuong, Jihong Zheng, Ben Arthur, Wyatt Korff, GENIE Project Team. Janelia Figshare 2023 10.25378/janelia.22325446.v1.
Backbone
  Vector backbone: pAAV-Syn-FLEX
  Backbone manufacturer: Scott Sternson
  Vector type: Mammalian Expression, AAV, Cre/Lox
Growth in bacteria
  Bacterial resistance: Ampicillin, 100 μg/mL
  Growth temperature: 30°C
  Growth strain: NEB Stable
  Copy number: Low Copy
Gene/Insert
  Gene/Insert name: Positron2-ST (alt names: Positron2-ST insert; variant 508.6237)
  Species: Synthetic
  Insert size (bp): 1854
  Mutation: R78K N81D D92N W178F
  Promoter: hSynapsin1
  Tag / fusion protein: soma localization targeting sequence (C terminal on insert)
  Cloning method: Restriction Enzyme; 5′ cloning site Unknown (unknown if destroyed)
  Sequencing primers: 5′ ACCACGCGAGGCGCGAGATAG; 3′ TTAAAGCAGCGTATCCACAT
Terms and licenses: Academic/Nonprofit Terms; Industry Terms: Not Available to Industry
How to cite: pGP-AAV-syn-FLEX-Positron2-ST-WPRE was a gift from GENIE Project (Addgene plasmid # 239080 ; http://n2t.net/addgene:239080 ; RRID:Addgene_239080)
