[The description below was written by a language model from this plasmid's Addgene catalogue record and pLannotate feature annotations shown in this document.]
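Description:
pGP-AAV-syn-FLEX-Positron2-ST-WPRE is an AAV transfer plasmid built on the pAAV-Syn-FLEX backbone for Cre-dependent, neuron-specific expression of a genetically encoded voltage indicator in mammalian cells. The expression cassette lies between two AAV2 inverted terminal repeats, which allow it to be packaged into recombinant AAV particles. In bacteria the plasmid carries a ColE1/pUC-type origin, an f1 origin and an ampicillin resistance gene with its own promoter. Although the annotated origin is of the high-copy type, the catalogue entry lists the plasmid as low copy and specifies a recombination-deficient strain, which is typical for ITR-containing constructs.

The payload is Positron2-ST, a synthetic 1,854 bp insert described as a positive-going voltage sensor from an Ace2N-based indicator optimization effort, carrying the substitutions R78K, N81D, D92N and W178F. The feature table identifies a HaloTag domain, which covalently binds chloroalkane dye ligands, fused at its C-terminal side to a fragment of the rat Kv2.1 (Kcnb1) potassium channel that corresponds to the recorded soma localization targeting sequence. The stretch of the insert upstream of HaloTag, presumably the voltage-sensing portion, was not annotated. The coding sequence sits in reverse orientation relative to the human synapsin I promoter and is flanked by oppositely oriented lox2272 and loxP pairs. In this FLEX arrangement, Cre recombinase inverts the cassette into the sense orientation and then excises sites to lock it there, so only Cre-expressing neurons produce the sensor. A WPRE downstream enhances transcript stability and expression, followed by an SV40 polyadenylation signal. The construct is intended for viral delivery and voltage imaging in genetically defined, soma-restricted neuronal populations.
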