Features (pLannotate 1.2.2; 19 found; start..end, strand, type, name):
     42..174     -  repeat_region  AAV2 ITR (fragment): inverted terminal repeat of adeno-associated virus serotype 2 inverted
    256..703     +  promoter       hSyn promoter: human synapsin I promoter; confers neuron-specific expression (Kügler et al., 2003)
    733..766     -  protein_bind   lox2272: Cre-mediated recombination occurs in the 8-bp core sequence (GGATACTT). lox2272 sites are compatible with each other, but incompatible with loxP or loxN sites (Lee and Saito, 1988). Cre recombinase
    829..862     -  protein_bind   loxP: Cre-mediated recombination occurs in the 8-bp core sequence (GCATACAT). Cre recombinase
    876..1166    -  CDS            Kcnb1 (fragment): KCNB1_RAT - Experimental evidence at protein level: Swiss-Prot protein existence level 1. Voltage-gated potassium channel that mediates transmembrane potassium transport in excitable membranes, primarily in the brain, but also in the pancreas and cardiovascular system. Contributes to the regulation of the action potential (AP) repolarization, duration and frequency of repetitive AP firing in neurons, muscle cells and endocrine cells and plays a role in homeostatic attenuation of electrical excitability throughout the brain (PubMed:10024359, PubMed:10618149, PubMed:12451110, PubMed:17379638, Pu
   1164..2045    -  CDS            HaloTag®: modified bacterial dehalogenase that forms covalent bonds with chloroalkane derivatives
   2743..2776    +  protein_bind   lox2272: Cre-mediated recombination occurs in the 8-bp core sequence (GGATACTT). lox2272 sites are compatible with each other, but incompatible with loxP or loxN sites (Lee and Saito, 1988). Cre recombinase
   2847..2880    +  protein_bind   loxP: Cre-mediated recombination occurs in the 8-bp core sequence (GCATACAT). Cre recombinase
   2898..2922    +  misc_feature   MCS (fragment): pBluescript multiple cloning site
   2922..3510    +  misc_feature   WPRE: woodchuck hepatitis virus posttranscriptional regulatory element
   3553..3674    -  polyA_signal   SV40 poly(A) signal: SV40 polyadenylation signal
   3697..3765    -  CDS            large T antigen (fragment): large T antigen from SV40 (simian virus 40)
   3836..3969    +  repeat_region  AAV2 ITR: inverted terminal repeat of adeno-associated virus serotype 2 inverted
   3963..4019    -  CDS            lacI (fragment): lac repressor; lacI; The lac repressor binds to the lac operator to inhibit transcription in E. coli. This inhibition can be relieved by adding lactose or isopropyl-β-D-thiogalactopyranoside (IPTG).
   4202..4790    -  rep_origin     ori: high-copy-number ColE1/pMB1/pBR322/pUC origin of replication
   4961..5821    -  CDS            AmpR: β-lactamase; bla; confers resistance to ampicillin, carbenicillin, and related antibiotics
   5822..5926    -  promoter       AmpR promoter: bla
   5979..6407    -  rep_origin     f1 ori (sequence partly withheld): f1 bacteriophage origin of replication; arrow indicates direction of (+) strand synthesis
   6412..47      -  CDS            lacZα (fragment) (across the origin): LacZα fragment of β-galactosidase; lacZ fragment
>Addgene plasmid #239080 | pGP-AAV-syn-FLEX-Positron2-ST-WPRE | addgene full sequence | sequence record 478701 | Addgene NGS Result
GTTGGGAAGGGCGATCGGTGCGGGCCTCTTCGCTATTACGCCAGCTGCGCGCTCGCTCGCTCACTGAGGC
CGCCCGGGCAAAGCCCGGGCGTCGGGCGACCTTTGGTCGCCCGGCCTCAGTGAGCGAGCGAGCGCGCAGA
GAGGGAGTGGCCAACTCCATCACTAGGGGTTCCTTGTAGTTAATGATTAACCCGCCATGCTACTTATCTA
CGTAGCCATGCTCTAGGAAGATCTCTGCAGAGGGCCCTGCGTATGAGTGCAAGTGGGTTTTAGGACCAGG
ATGAGGCGGGGTGGGGGTGCCTACCTGACGACCGACCCCGACCCACTGGACAAGCACCCAACCCCCATTC
CCCAAATTGCGCATCCCCTATCAGAGAGGGGGAGGGGAAACAGGATGCGGCGAGGCGCGTGCGCACTGCC
AGCTTCAGCACCGCGGACAGTGCCTTCGCCCCCGCCTGGCGGCGCGCGCCACCGCCGCCTCAGCACTGAA
GGCGCGCTGACGTCACTCGCCGGTCCCCCGCAAACTCCCCTTCCCGGCCACCTTGGTCGCGTCCGCGCCG
CCGCCGGCCCAGCCGGACCGCACCACGCGAGGCGCGAGATAGGGGGGCACGGGCGCGACCATCTGCGCTG
CGGCGCCGGCGACTCAGCGCTGCCTCAGTCTGCGGTGGGCAGCGGAGGAGTCGTGTCGTGCCTGAGAGCG
CAGTCGAATTCAAGCTGCTAGCAAGGATCCCCATAACTTCGTATAAAGTATCCTATACGAAGTTATATCA
AAATAGGAAGACCAATGCTTCACCATCGACCCGAATTGCCAAGCATCACCATCGACCCATAACTTCGTAT
AATGTATGCTATACGAAGTTATACTAGAGCTTTCAGAATCGAGTAGCCTCGGGGAAATCTGTTGCGCAAG
AGATGAAGCTATCAATAGATGACATACTCCTCATGTCAATCACTCCTTCAGTCCTGGCAGGGAGGGGAGC
CACGGGACTTGGCATACTGGACATCTCAAGCTCTTCGGGAGGCTTAGACTGTGGAGCCATTTCCTTTGTG
TTCAGGATAGGCTGACTTTGCACCTCGTTCTCGTAGCAGAACACGTTGATGTCGATCTGGTCCAGGGGGA
TGTACTCGCCCTCGCTGGTGATCCTGCTCTTAGTGGTTGGCTCGCCGGAAATCTCGAGCGTCGACAGCCA
GCGCGCGATCTCGCTGCCGATCAGGTCCGGGTTGTCTTCTTGCAGCAGATTCAGACCCGGGCCGATGTCC
ACAGCCTTGCAGTTAGGCAGGCTTTTGGCCAGGCGAGCGGCTTCGGCCGGTGGGATCAGAACGCCTGGGG
TGCCCCAGAACAGCAGCTTCGGGACAGGGGACTGGTGCAGCCAGTCCATGTATTCTTCGACCAGCGCGAC
GATGTTCGCTGGCTCACCGGCGATTGGCAGCTCGTTTGGGAAGCGCCACAGTGGCTCGCGGTCAACAGGA
TTCAGGAACGGCTCGCGGTAATGGTCCATCTCGACTTCAGTCAGCGGGCGGACGACACCCATCGGCAGCG
TACCCTCGATAAAAACGTTCTGATCGATGATCAGCTTGCGGCCGACGTCGGTGGTGCGGAAGGCCTGGAA
GGTCTCGCGGGCAAATTCTGGCCATTCGTCCCAGGTCGGGATAGGGCGGATGAACTCCATAAATGCAATA
CCTTTGACGCGCTCTGGATTGCGCTTGGCCCAGTGGAAACCCAGAGCGGAGCCCCAGTCGTGAATGACCA
GGACGACCTCTTCCAGACCCAGGGCTTCGATGAAGGCATCCATGAAGCGGACGTGGTCGTCGAAGAAATA
ACCCAGGTCTGGTTTGTCGGATTTGCCCATACCGATCAGGTCTGGAGCAATGCAGCGATGGGTCGGTGCA
ACATGCGGGATGATGTTGCGCCACACGTAGGAGGAGGTCGGGTTACCGTGCAGGAACAGCACAGGGGTGC
CATCGCGCGGACCAACATCGACGTAGTGCATGCGCTCGCCCAGGACTTCCACATAATGGGGGTCGAATGG
AAAGCCGGTACCGATCTTGAAGATAGTCTCATGGGCAATGAGGCACCCCATTCCAAACAGTGGCTTAGCG
AGCACATCCAGGATTCCCATGAGAATGGCCTCATTGTCGACGGACAGCACGCCACTACCAGACCCGAAAG
CCCACACGACAGGATAAAACACGAAGAGGATTGACAGGAAGACGAGCAGACTGACATAGGAGCTATGGTA
CTCGGGGCTTTTCTTCAGATCGTCTTTCCAAGTGGCGTTATACATCCCGTATGTCAGGACTGCCTGCATC
ACACATCCAGCGATAAAGTACACCCATTTGAACTTGTGTTCATCCTCGAAGGCGCCCAGAATACCAAACA
CGATCATGAAAATGTCTGCGCCGATGACCCAAGAAATCATCACTCCGCCCATCTTGGTCATGACGATGAG
GTTGAGCAGGAGCAGTGGTGTGGTCAGCACCCAGTCAATATATTTTGCGTAGACCACCTGCCTTTCACCA
TTCATTGTCAGGTCCTGGTAGTTCACGGCCATTGCATAGTAAGCGGTAGCGGCGATAGTGCAGATGGCAA
TGTTGATATAGTATGCGCTCTTCAGCTCTGAAGGCCGAAAGTGCACAGCCACTCCAAAAGCAATAGCAGC
AGCAGCCATAATAGCAAAGACAATCCACTGTGCAATCATACCGGTCTCGGTTTCCACGTCAGCCATGGTG
GCGGATCCTAGTATAACTTCGTATAGGATACTTTATACGAAGTTATCATTGGGATTCTTCCTATTTTGAT
CCAAGCATCACCATCGACCCTCTAGTCCAGATCTCACCATCGACCCATAACTTCGTATAGCATACATTAT
ACGAAGTTATGTCCCTCGAAGAGGTTCGAATTCGATATCAAGCTTATCGATAATCAACCTCTGGATTACA
AAATTTGTGAAAGATTGACTGGTATTCTTAACTATGTTGCTCCTTTTACGCTATGTGGATACGCTGCTTT
AATGCCTTTGTATCATGCTATTGCTTCCCGTATGGCTTTCATTTTCTCCTCCTTGTATAAATCCTGGTTG
CTGTCTCTTTATGAGGAGTTGTGGCCCGTTGTCAGGCAACGTGGCGTGGTGTGCACTGTGTTTGCTGACG
CAACCCCCACTGGTTGGGGCATTGCCACCACCTGTCAGCTCCTTTCCGGGACTTTCGCTTTCCCCCTCCC
TATTGCCACGGCGGAACTCATCGCCGCCTGCCTTGCCCGCTGCTGGACAGGGGCTCGGCTGTTGGGCACT
GACAATTCCGTGGTGTTGTCGGGGAAATCATCGTCCTTTCCTTGGCTGCTCGCCTGTGTTGCCACCTGGA
TTCTGCGCGGGACGTCCTTCTGCTACGTCCCTTCGGCCCTCAATCCAGCGGACCTTCCTTCCCGCGGCCT
GCTGCCGGCTCTGCGGCCTCTTCCGCGTCTTCGCCTTCGCCCTCAGACGAGTCGGATCTCCCTTTGGGCC
GCCTCCCCGCATCGATACCGTCGACCCGGGCGGCCGCTTCGAGCAGACATGATAAGATACATTGATGAGT
TTGGACAAACCACAACTAGAATGCAGTGAAAAAAATGCTTTATTTGTGAAATTTGTGATGCTATTGCTTT
ATTTGTAACCATTATAAGCTGCAATAAACAAGTTAACAACAACAATTGCATTCATTTTATGTTTCAGGTT
CAGGGGGAGATGTGGGAGGTTTTTTAAAGCAAGTAAAACCTCTACAAATGTGGTAAAATCGATAAGGATC
TTCCTAGAGCATGGCTACGTAGATAAGTAGCATGGCGGGTTAATCATTAACTACAAGGAACCCCTAGTGA
TGGAGTTGGCCACTCCCTCTCTGCGCGCTCGCTCGCTCACTGAGGCCGGGCGACCAAAGGTCGCCCGACG
CCCGGGCTTTGCCCGGGCGGCCTCAGTGAGCGAGCGAGCGCGCAGCTGCATTAATGAATCGGCCAACGCG
CGGGGAGAGGCGGTTTGCGTATTGGGCGCTCTTCCGCTTCCTCGCTCACTGACTCGCTGCGCTCGGTCGT
TCGGCTGCGGCGAGCGGTATCAGCTCACTCAAAGGCGGTAATACGGTTATCCACAGAATCAGGGGATAAC
GCAGGAAAGAACATGTGAGCAAAAGGCCAGCAAAAGGCCAGGAACCGTAAAAAGGCCGCGTTGCTGGCGT
TTTTCCATAGGCTCCGCCCCCCTGACGAGCATCACAAAAATCGACGCTCAAGTCAGAGGTGGCGAAACCC
GACAGGACTATAAAGATACCAGGCGTTTCCCCCTGGAAGCTCCCTCGTGCGCTCTCCTGTTCCGACCCTG
CCGCTTACCGGATACCTGTCCGCCTTTCTCCCTTCGGGAAGCGTGGCGCTTTCTCATAGCTCACGCTGTA
GGTATCTCAGTTCGGTGTAGGTCGTTCGCTCCAAGCTGGGCTGTGTGCACGAACCCCCCGTTCAGCCCGA
CCGCTGCGCCTTATCCGGTAACTATCGTCTTGAGTCCAACCCGGTAAGACACGACTTATCGCCACTGGCA
GCAGCCACTGGTAACAGGATTAGCAGAGCGAGGTATGTAGGCGGTGCTACAGAGTTCTTGAAGTGGTGGC
CTAACTACGGCTACACTAGAAGAACAGTATTTGGTATCTGCGCTCTGCTGAAGCCAGTTACCTTCGGAAA
AAGAGTTGGTAGCTCTTGATCCGGCAAACAAACCACCGCTGGTAGCGGTGGTTTTTTTGTTTGCAAGCAG
CAGATTACGCGCAGAAAAAAAGGATCTCAAGAAGATCCTTTGATCTTTTCTACGGGGTCTGACGCTCAGT
GGAACGAAAACTCACGTTAAGGGATTTTGGTCATGAGATTATCAAAAAGGATCTTCACCTAGATCCTTTT
AAATTAAAAATGAAGTTTTAAATCAATCTAAAGTATATATGAGTAAACTTGGTCTGACAGTTACCAATGC
TTAATCAGTGAGGCACCTATCTCAGCGATCTGTCTATTTCGTTCATCCATAGTTGCCTGACTCCCCGTCG
TGTAGATAACTACGATACGGGAGGGCTTACCATCTGGCCCCAGTGCTGCAATGATACCGCGAGACCCACG
CTCACCGGCTCCAGATTTATCAGCAATAAACCAGCCAGCCGGAAGGGCCGAGCGCAGAAGTGGTCCTGCA
ACTTTATCCGCCTCCATCCAGTCTATTAATTGTTGCCGGGAAGCTAGAGTAAGTAGTTCGCCAGTTAATA
GTTTGCGCAACGTTGTTGCCATTGCTACAGGCATCGTGGTGTCACGCTCGTCGTTTGGTATGGCTTCATT
CAGCTCCGGTTCCCAACGATCAAGGCGAGTTACATGATCCCCCATGTTGTGCAAAAAAGCGGTTAGCTCC
TTCGGTCCTCCGATCGTTGTCAGAAGTAAGTTGGCCGCAGTGTTATCACTCATGGTTATGGCAGCACTGC
ATAATTCTCTTACTGTCATGCCATCCGTAAGATGCTTTTCTGTGACTGGTGAGTACTCAACCAAGTCATT
CTGAGAATAGTGTATGCGGCGACCGAGTTGCTCTTGCCCGGCGTCAATACGGGATAATACCGCGCCACAT
AGCAGAACTTTAAAAGTGCTCATCATTGGAAAACGTTCTTCGGGGCGAAAACTCTCAAGGATCTTACCGC
TGTTGAGATCCAGTTCGATGTAACCCACTCGTGCACCCAACTGATCTTCAGCATCTTTTACTTTCACCAG
CGTTTCTGGGTGAGCAAAAACAGGAAGGCAAAATGCCGCAAAAAAGGGAATAAGGGCGACACGGAAATGT
TGAATACTCATACTCTTCCTTTTTCAATATTATTGAAGCATTTATCAGGGTTATTGTCTCATGAGCGGAT
ACATATTTGAATGTATTTAGAAAAATAAACAAATAGGGGTTCCGCGCACATTTCCCCGAAAAGTGCCACC
TAAATTGTAAGCGTTAATATTTTGTTAAAATTCGCGTTAAATTTTTGTTAAATCAGCTCATTTTTTAACC
AATAGGCCGAAATCGGCAAAATCCCTTATAAATCAAAAGAATAGACCGAGATAGGGT
[37 nt withheld, positions 6078-6114]
AAAGAACGTGGACTCCAACGTCAAAGG
[49 nt withheld, positions 6142-6190]
T
[91 nt withheld, positions 6192-6282]
G
[124 nt withheld, positions 6284-6407]
CCCATTCGCCATTCAGGCTGCGCAACT
