>Addgene plasmid #239080 | pGP-AAV-syn-FLEX-Positron2-ST-WPRE | depositor partial sequence | sequence record 469595 | Positron2-ST insert reverse orientation
TCAGAATCGAGTAGCCTCGGGGAAATCTGTTGCGCAAGAGATGAAGCTATCAATAGATGACATACTCCTC
ATGTCAATCACTCCTTCAGTCCTGGCAGGGAGGGGAGCCACGGGACTTGGCATACTGGACATCTCAAGCT
CTTCGGGAGGCTTAGACTGTGGAGCCATTTCCTTTGTGTTCAGGATAGGCTGACTTTGCACCTCGTTCTC
GTAGCAGAACACGTTGATGTCGATCTGGTCCAGGGGGATGTACTCGCCCTCGCTGGTGATCCTGCTCTTA
GTGGTTGGCTCGCCGGAAATCTCGAGCGTCGACAGCCAGCGCGCGATCTCGCTGCCGATCAGGTCCGGGT
TGTCTTCTTGCAGCAGATTCAGACCCGGGCCGATGTCCACAGCCTTGCAGTTAGGCAGGCTTTTGGCCAG
GCGAGCGGCTTCGGCCGGTGGGATCAGAACGCCTGGGGTGCCCCAGAACAGCAGCTTCGGGACAGGGGAC
TGGTGCAGCCAGTCCATGTATTCTTCGACCAGCGCGACGATGTTCGCTGGCTCACCGGCGATTGGCAGCT
CGTTTGGGAAGCGCCACAGTGGCTCGCGGTCAACAGGATTCAGGAACGGCTCGCGGTAATGGTCCATCTC
GACTTCAGTCAGCGGGCGGACGACACCCATCGGCAGCGTACCCTCGATAAAAACGTTCTGATCGATGATC
AGCTTGCGGCCGACGTCGGTGGTGCGGAAGGCCTGGAAGGTCTCGCGGGCAAATTCTGGCCATTCGTCCC
AGGTCGGGATAGGGCGGATGAACTCCATAAATGCAATACCTTTGACGCGCTCTGGATTGCGCTTGGCCCA
GTGGAAACCCAGAGCGGAGCCCCAGTCGTGAATGACCAGGACGACCTCTTCCAGACCCAGGGCTTCGATG
AAGGCATCCATGAAGCGGACGTGGTCGTCGAAGAAATAACCCAGGTCTGGTTTGTCGGATTTGCCCATAC
CGATCAGGTCTGGAGCAATGCAGCGATGGGTCGGTGCAACATGCGGGATGATGTTGCGCCACACGTAGGA
GGAGGTCGGGTTACCGTGCAGGAACAGCACAGGGGTGCCATCGCGCGGACCAACATCGACGTAGTGCATG
CGCTCGCCCAGGACTTCCACATAATGGGGGTCGAATGGAAAGCCGGTACCGATCTTGAAGATAGTCTCAT
GGGCAATGAGGCACCCCATTCCAAACAGTGGCTTAGCGAGCACATCCAGGATTCCCATGAGAATGGCCTC
ATTGTCGACGGACAGCACGCCACTACCAGACCCGAAAGCCCACACGACAGGATAAAACACGAAGAGGATT
GACAGGAAGACGAGCAGACTGACATAGGAGCTATGGTACTCGGGGCTTTTCTTCAGATCGTCTTTCCAAG
TGGCGTTATACATCCCGTATGTCAGGACTGCCTGCATCACACATCCAGCGATAAAGTACACCCATTTGAA
CTTGTGTTCATCCTCGAAGGCGCCCAGAATACCAAACACGATCATGAAAATGTCTGCGCCGATGACCCAA
GAAATCATCACTCCGCCCATCTTGGTCATGACGATGAGGTTGAGCAGGAGCAGTGGTGTGGTCAGCACCC
AGTCAATATATTTTGCGTAGACCACCTGCCTTTCACCATTCATTGTCAGGTCCTGGTAGTTCACGGCCAT
TGCATAGTAAGCGGTAGCGGCGATAGTGCAGATGGCAATGTTGATATAGTATGCGCTCTTCAGCTCTGAA
GGCCGAAAGTGCACAGCCACTCCAAAAGCAATAGCAGCAGCAGCCATAATAGCAAAGACAATCCACTGTG
CAATCATACCGGTCTCGGTTTCCACGTCAGCCAT
